>Addgene plasmid #200222 | pNeoG2 | addgene full sequence | sequence record 393493 | Addgene NGS Result
ATGAGCACTTTTAAAGTTCTGCTATGTGGCGCGGTATTATCCCGTATTGACGCCGGGCAAGAGCAACTCG
GTCGCCGCATACACTATTCTCAGAATGACTTGGTTGAGTACTCACCAGTCACAGAAAAGCATCTTACGGA
TGGCATGACAGTAAGAGAATTATGCAGTGCTGCCATAACCATGAGTGATAACACTGCGGCCAACTTACTT
CTGACAACGATCGGAGGACCGAAGGAGCTAACCGCTTTTTTGCACAACATGGGGGATCATGTAACTCGCC
TTGATCGTTGGGAACCGGAGCTGAATGAAGCCATACCAAACGACGAGCGTGACACCACGATGCCTGTAGC
AATGGCAACAACGTTGCGCAAACTATTAACTGGCGAACTACTTACTCTAGCTTCCCGGCAACAATTAATA
GACTGGATGGAGGCGGATAAAGTTGCAGGACCACTTCTGCGCTCGGCCCTTCCGGCTGGCTGGTTTATTG
CTGATAAATCTGGAGCCGGTGAGCGTGGATCTCGCGGTATCATTGCAGCACTGGGGCCAGATGGTAAGCC
CTCCCGTATCGTAGTTATCTACACGACGGGGAGTCAGGCAACTATGGATGAACGAAATAGACAGATCGCT
GAGATAGGTGCCTCACTGATTAAGCATTGGTAACTGTCAGACCAAGTTTACTCATATATACTTTAGATTG
ATTTAAAACTTCATTTTTAATTTAAAAGGATCTAGGTGAAGATCCTTTTTGATAATCTCATGACCAAAAT
CCCTTAACGTGAGTTTTCGTTCCACTGAGCGTCAGACCCCGTAGAAAAGATCAAAGGATCTTCTTGAGAT
CCTTTTTTTCTGCGCGTAATCTGCTGCTTGCAAACAAAAAAACCACCGCTACCAGCGGTGGTTTGTTTGC
CGGATCAAGAGCTACCAACTCTTTTTCCGAAGGTAACTGGCTTCAGCAGAGCGCAGATACCAAATACTGT
TCTTCTAGTGTAGCCGTAGTTAGGCCACCACTTCAAGAACTCTGTAGCACCGCCTACATACCTCGCTCTG
CTAATCCTGTTACCAGTGGCTGCTGCCAGTGGCGATAAGTCGTGTCTTACCGGGTTGGACTCAAGACGAT
AGTTACCGGATAAGGCGCAGCGGTCGGGCTGAATGGGGGGTTCGTGCACACAGCCCAGCTTGGAGCGAAC
GACCTACACCGAACTGAGATACCTACAGCGTGAGCTATGAGAAAGCGCCACGCTTCCCGAAGGGAGAAAG
GCGGACAGGTATCCGGTAAGCGGCAGGGTCGGAACAGGAGAGCGCACGAGGGAGCTTCCAGGGGGAAACG
CCTGGTATCTTTATAGTCCTGTCGGGTTTCGCCACCTCTGACTTGAGCGTCGATTTTTGTGATGCTCGTC
AGGGGGGCGGAGCCTATGGAAAAACGCCAGCAACGCGGCCTTTTTACGGTTCCTGGCCTTTTGCTGGCCT
TTTGCTCACATGTTCTTTCCTGCGTTATCCCCTGATTCTGTGGATAACCGTATTACCGCCTTTGAGTGAG
CTGATACCGCTCGCCGCAGCCGAACGACCGAGCGCAGCGAGTCAGTGAGCGAGGAAGCGGAATTCGCCCA
ATACGCAAACCGCCTCTCCCCGCGCGTTGGCCGATTCATTAATGCAGCTGGCACGACAGGTTTCCCGACT
GGAAAGCGGGATCATTTTTGCTTTCGTCGTAAATCTACACACGCGTCTCTTCCGTGCGAGAGTCCAAGCC
AGCAGCCAAATTCGTTGACTGAGTATTCAACGTTTATACGTTGTCGGCAACGAGAAATAGGAAAATGCAT
CGGGAAATGTTCTTTTTTCGATTTTTTCCAAGGTTTTGACAAATTTTACCACGAATTTTGCTATGTTTTC
AATTAAAAAATATGTTATTCAACTGTTTCTATGAGGAAAATAAGGCTTTGCATGTAATTTTCTTATTCAG
CATAATTTTTAATTAATTTGAATTTTCTGTCCTAACGTTTATTTTGTTTTCTTGGTTATGACTGATCTGA
AATTAATTTTTGAATTTTAAGGTAATATGATTGAACAAGATGGATTGCACGCAGGTTCTCCGGCCGCTTG
GGTGGAGAGGCTATTCGGCTATGACTGGGCACAACAGACAATCGGCTGCTCTGATGCCGCCGTGTTCCGG
CTGTCAGCGCAGGGGCGCCCGGTTCTTTTTGTCAAGACCGACCTGTCCGGTGCCCTGAATGAACTGCAGG
ACGAGGCAGCGCGGCTATCGTGGCTGGCCACGACGGGCGTTCCTTGCGCAGCTGTGCTCGACGTTGTCAC
TGAAGCGGGAAGGGACTGGCTGCTATTGGGCGAAGTGCCGGGGCAGGATCTCCTGTCATCTCACCTTGCT
CCTGCCGAGAAAGTATCCATCATGGCTGATGCAATGCGGCGGCTGCATACGCTTGATCCGGCTACCTGCC
CATTCGACCACCAAGCGAAACATCGCATCGAGCGAGCACGTACTCGGATGGAAGCCGGTCTTGTCGATCA
GGATGATCTGGACGAAGAACATCAGGGGCTCGCACCAGCCGAACTGTTCGCCAGGCTCAAGGCGCGCATG
CCCGACGGCGAGGATCTCGTCGTGACCCATGGCGATGCCTGCTTGCCGAATATCATGGTGGAAAATGGCC
GCTTTTCTGGATTCATCGACTGTGGCCGGCTGGGTGTGGCGGACCGCTATCAGGACATAGCGTTGGCTAC
CCGTGATATTGCTGAGGAGCTTGGCGGCGAATGGGCTGACCGCTTCCTCGTGCTTTACGGTATCGCCGCT
CCCGATTCGCAGCGCATCGCCTTCTATCGCCTTCTTGACGAGTTCTTCTGAGTCCAATTACTCTTCAACA
TCCCTACATGCTCTTTCTCCCTGTGCTCCCACCCCCTATTTTTGTTATTATCAAAAAACTTCTCTTAATT
TCTTTGTTTTTTAGCTTCTTTTAAGTCACCTCTAACAATGAAATTGTGTAGATTCAAAAATAGAATTAAT
TCGTAATAAAAAGTCGAAAAAAATTGTGCTCCCTCCCCCCATTAATAATAATTCTATCCCAAAATCTACA
CAATGTTCTGTGTACACTTCTTATGTTTTTTACTTCTGATAAATTTTTTTGAAACATCATAGAAAAAACC
GCACACAAAATACCTTATCATATGTTACGTTTCAGTTTATGACCGCAATTTTTAGACCTGTTCGAGGACA
ACTGGGAAACTTTTACAAACTTACAACATGGTTCAGACAAGTTTAAAAATTTAAGTTTGAGAATCAACGG
GACTTTTTCTTTTTTCGTTTTTTTTAATTGTGTATGCTTTGAAGATTTTCAAATTTATTCTAGTTTCAAT
AAAAACAGTAATATAATTGAGTGGGAGTTTTTTTGCTGTGATGTTTTTGGTGTTATTTACAGTGATCTTC
TTCTAAATAGAAAATCAATGGTTTATTGATCAAAAATATTGAGAAGTGTCGAATCAATTGAAGCATTGAA
GGACAAATTTCCACTATCCTACAAATCCGATGCGTAAAAATTATTAAACAAAGTGAAAAAAATGCATTTG
AAGAAAAAAAACAACAGAGAAGGTGTTGATGGGCTTTTATTGTGACACGTTGAATGTGTATGTGTTACTG
TGCAGTGGTAGGTTTGGGGGACGTAGGGGAAGAGAAACGGGTAAAGAGATTGAAAGAAAAGAGAGAAACG
AGATGGAATTAGAGCAGTTGATCTACTTGGCGAGCTTCTTGGCGTTCTCGGAGAGCTTGGTTGGGTTGGC
CTTACGACGACGGGAGGCCTTGTAGAGTTCATCCATTCCCATCACATCTGTGAAGGCCTTTTGCCACTCT
TTGAAGTTCAGCTCTGTCTTTGAGTGCTTGAGTTCTGTCTTTCGGAACACGTACATTGGTTGATTCTGAA
AATTTAAATCAGATTAGTTAGTTAGTAAAATCATGTTTAAACTTACCTTGAGGTAGTTGGCGGCCATTGG
CTTAGCGAATGTGTATGTTGTTCGGGCTGTCGATCGGTATCGCTTTCCGTTTCCAGTAGTGTACGACCAC
TTGAATGTCGAGATGATTGTCTTATCATTTGGGTATGTCTTTTTCGATCGGCACCAATCAGCAGCTGTGA
GTGAGTTTGTCATCACTGGTCCATCAGCTGGGAATCCTGTTCCCTTAACTTGAGCCTCTCCCTGAAAATT
TAAATATGTATGGTTAGTTAGTACCGAACTGTTTAAACTTACCTTGATGTGCGATCCCTCGTATGTGTAT
CGGTAGTTCACTGTGAGCGAGGCTCCATCCTCGAATTGCATTGTTCGGTGAACTTGGTATCCCGATCCAT
CCACCATGGCAGCTTGGAATGGTGACATTCCATCTGAAAATTTAAATATTACTCGTTAGTTAGTAGAACT
CAGTTTAAACTTACCTGGGTATGGGAGGTATTGGTGGAATCCGTATCCGATGTGTGGCACGAGAATCCAT
GGCGAGAATTGCAGATCTCCCTTTGTCGACTTGAGGTTGAGTTCCTCGTATCCATCGTTTGGGTTTCCAG
TTCCTGAAAATTTAAATAATCAGGGTTAGTTAGTATATATATGTTTAAACTTACCTTGTCCGACCATATC
GAAATCCACTCCGTTGATCGATCCGAAGATGTGGAGTTCGTGTGTAGCTGGGAGTGAAGCCATGTTATCC
TCTTCTCCCTTCGACACCATCGACACCTTACGCTTCTTCTTTGGGGATCCCATTTTGAAGTTCCTATACT
TTCTAGAGAATAGGAACTTCACCGATATCGAATTCCTGCAGAAGTTCCTATTCTTCAAATAGTATAGGAA
CTTCCCGGGTACCGAAGAGCATGCAACGCGTGGTTACCTGCAGGCTCTTCGCCACTAGTTCTAGAGCGGC
CGCATAACTTCGTATAATGTATGCTATACGAAGTTATGAGCTCCGACG
[124 nt withheld, positions 4949-5072]
C
[91 nt withheld, positions 5074-5164]
A
[49 nt withheld, positions 5166-5214]
CCTTTGACGTTGGAGTCCACGTTCTTT
[37 nt withheld, positions 5242-5278]
ACCCTATCTCGGTCTATTCTTTTGATTTATAAGGGATTTTGCCGATTTCGGCCTATTGGTTAAAAAATGA
GCTGATTTAACAAAAATTTAACGCGAATTTTAACAAAATATTAACGCTTACAATTTAGGTGGCACTTTTC
GGGGAAATGTGCGCGGAACCCCTATTTGTTTATTTTTCTAAATACATTCAAATATGTATCCGCTCATGAG
ACAATAACCCTGATAAATGCTTCAATAATATTGAAAAAGGAAGAGTATGAGTATTCAACATTTCCGTGTC
GCCCTTATTCCCTTTTTTGCGGCATTTTGCCTTCCTGTTTTTGCTCACCCAGAAACGCTGGTGAAAGTAA
AAGATGCTGAAGATCAGTTGGGTGCACGAGTGGGTTACATCGAACTGGATCTCAACAGCGGTAAGATCCT
TGAGAGTTTTCGCCCCGAAGAACGTTTTCCAATG
Features (pLannotate 1.2.2; 12 found; start..end, strand, type, name):
    834..1422    +  rep_origin     ori: high-copy-number ColE1/pMB1/pBR322/pUC origin of replication
   1605..1690    +  CDS            lacI (fragment): lac repressor; lacI; The lac repressor binds to the lac operator to inhibit transcription in E. coli. This inhibition can be relieved by adding lactose or isopropyl-β-D-thiogalactopyranoside (IPTG).
   2057..2848    +  CDS            neo: KKA2_KLEPN - Also known as kan, nptII. Experimental evidence at protein level: Swiss-Prot protein existence level 1. Resistance to kanamycin, neomycin, paromomycin, ribostamycin, butirosin and gentamicin B. From Klebsiella pneumoniae.
   3736..3795    -  CDS            EGL-13 NLS (fragment): nuclear localization signal from the C. elegans EGL-13 transcription factor (Lyssenko et al., 2007)
   3799..4710    -  CDS            mNeonGreen: mNeonGreen is a basic (constitutively fluorescent) green/yellow fluorescent protein published in 2013, derived from Branchiostoma lanceolatum. It is reported to be a very rapidly-maturing monomer with moderate acid sensitivity.
   4747..4780    -  protein_bind   FRT (minimal): supports FLP-mediated excision but not integration (Turan and Bode, 2011) FLP recombinase from the Saccharomyces cerevisiae 2μ plasmid
   4784..4801    -  misc_feature   MCS (fragment): pBluescript multiple cloning site
   4882..4903    -  misc_feature   MCS (fragment): pBluescript multiple cloning site
   4904..4937    -  protein_bind   loxP: Cre-mediated recombination occurs in the 8-bp core sequence (GCATACAT). Cre recombinase
   4949..5377    +  rep_origin     f1 ori (sequence partly withheld): f1 bacteriophage origin of replication; arrow indicates direction of (+) strand synthesis
   5430..5534    +  promoter       AmpR promoter: bla
   5535..663     +  CDS            AmpR (across the origin): β-lactamase; bla; confers resistance to ampicillin, carbenicillin, and related antibiotics
