[The description below was written by a language model from this plasmid's Addgene catalogue record and pLannotate feature annotations shown in this document.]
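Description:
pNeoG2 is an empty-backbone worm expression vector for *C. elegans*, designed as an integration plasmid for rapid recombination-mediated cassette exchange (RMCE) to produce single-copy transgenes with drug selection. It derives from pHygG2, with the hygromycin resistance gene replaced by a neomycin resistance gene, so integrants are selected in worms with G418. In *E. coli* the 5.7 kb plasmid is maintained at high copy through a ColE1/pUC-type origin and selected with ampicillin via the bla gene and its promoter. An f1 origin is also present, a common carry-over from phagemid-type backbones.

The annotated payload comprises the neo (nptII) coding sequence on one strand and, on the opposite strand, an mNeonGreen coding sequence joined to an EGL-13 nuclear localization signal fragment, giving the nuclear-localized green marker ("nls-mNG") named in the record. Next to the mNeonGreen reading frame are a minimal FRT site, fragments of a pBluescript-type multiple cloning site, and a loxP site. The cloning site lying between the FRT and loxP sites is presumably where a transgene of interest is inserted by restriction cloning. The recombinase target sites fit the RMCE strategy, in which recombinase-mediated exchange with a compatible genomic landing site places the cassette in the genome. The record does not describe the landing site or the exact sequence of recombination events, however.

The feature table does not annotate any worm promoters or 3' UTRs driving neo or mNeonGreen, so the regulatory elements are not stated. A short lacI fragment is also detected and is probably a backbone remnant.
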