Addgene plasmid #200222: pNeoG2
Purpose: (Empty Backbone) NeoR nls-mNG marked rapid RMCE integration vector
Depositing lab: Michael Nonet. Depositing organization: Washington University in Saint Louis. Publication: Rapid generation of C. elegans single-copy transgenes combining RMCE and drug selection. Nonet ML. Genetics. 2023 Apr 20:iyad072. doi: 10.1093/genetics/iyad072. PubMed 37079426.
Backbone
  Vector backbone: pHygG2
  Modifications to backbone: NeoR replaces HygR
  Vector type: Worm Expression
  Selectable markers: Neomycin (select with G418)
Growth in bacteria
  Bacterial resistance: Ampicillin, 100 μg/mL
  Growth temperature: 37°C
  Growth strain: DH5alpha
  Copy number: High Copy
Gene/Insert
  Cloning method: Restriction Enzyme
Terms and licenses: Academic/Nonprofit Terms; Industry Terms: Not Available to Industry
How to cite: pNeoG2 was a gift from Michael Nonet (Addgene plasmid # 200222 ; http://n2t.net/addgene:200222 ; RRID:Addgene_200222)
